Addgene plasmid #244330: pAAVLINK-EF1alpha-HA-5'-HECW2
Purpose: 5' AAVLINK plasmid for HECW2 expression
Depositing lab: Zhonghua Lu. Depositing organization: Shenzhen Institute of Advanced Technology (SIAT), Chinese Academy of Sciences. Publication: AAVLINK: A potent DNA-recombination method for large cargo delivery in gene therapy. Lin J, Lin Y, Liu N, Cao W, Zhang J, Wen S, Zhang Y, Liao W, Hong Z, Lin Y, Liu Q, Liu H, Li Q, Chen B, Li M, Luo Z, Yang L, Yang Y, Zheng SH, Wang Y, Chu H, Hu Y, Qin Y, Luo BX, Tian S, Chen Y, Yan T, Yang L, Wang H, Liu T, Jiang Y, Lu Z. Cell. 2026 Feb 5;189(3):969-986.e17. doi: 10.1016/j.cell.2025.12.039. Epub 2026 Jan 27. PubMed 41605211.
Backbone
  Vector backbone: pAAV-MCS2
  Backbone manufacturer: Steve Jackson (Addgene # 46954)
  Vector type: AAV
Growth in bacteria
  Bacterial resistance: Ampicillin, 100 μg/mL
  Growth temperature: 37°C
  Growth strain: NEB Stable
  Copy number: High Copy
Gene/Insert
  Gene/Insert name: HECW2
  Species: H. sapiens (human)
  Entrez Gene: HECW2 (a.k.a. NDHSAL, NEDL2)
  Promoter: EF1alpha
  Tag / fusion protein: HA (N terminal on insert)
  Cloning method: Restriction Enzyme; 5′ cloning site unknown (unknown if destroyed)
Terms and licenses: Academic/Nonprofit Terms; Industry Terms: Not Available to Industry
Depositor comments: The depositor confirms that discrepancies between the depositor's sequence and Addgene's sequences have no functional consequences. Addgene NGS finds Q797K in HECW2 (NM_001348768.2). See publication for corresponding AAV Link vectors.
How to cite: pAAVLINK-EF1alpha-HA-5'-HECW2 was a gift from Zhonghua Lu (Addgene plasmid # 244330 ; http://n2t.net/addgene:244330 ; RRID:Addgene_244330)
