[The description below was written by a language model from this plasmid's Addgene catalogue record and pLannotate feature annotations shown in this document.]
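Description:
pAAVLINK-EF1alpha-HA-5'-HECW2 is an AAV transfer plasmid built on the pAAV-MCS2 backbone. It serves as the 5' half of a two-vector AAVLINK system for expressing human HECW2, an E3 ubiquitin ligase (also called NEDL2) whose full coding sequence is too large to fit comfortably with its regulatory elements in a single AAV genome. The 6.6 kb plasmid is propagated in E. coli as a high-copy construct through a ColE1/pUC-type origin, with ampicillin selection from the bla gene. An f1 origin is also present. Only short fragments of the AAV2 inverted terminal repeats were detected on either side of the cassette, which is common when ITRs are annotated automatically. A recombination-deficient strain is recorded for growth.

Between the ITRs, an EF-1α core promoter followed by an HTLV-1 LTR-derived segment (a common composite enhancer/leader arrangement) drives an N-terminally HA-tagged 5' portion of HECW2, annotated as a roughly 3 kb fragment of the coding sequence. The coding fragment runs directly into a short piece of a chimeric β-globin/immunoglobulin intron, presumably supplying a splice donor, and then a lox2272 site. No polyadenylation signal is annotated, consistent with a half-vector design. This layout suggests that Cre-mediated recombination at lox2272 joins this genome to a matching 3' vector, after which splicing removes the junction to give a full-length transcript. The record itself only refers to the publication for the partner vectors and does not describe them. Repository sequencing found a Q797K substitution in HECW2, and the depositor states that the sequence discrepancies have no functional consequences.
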