Features (pLannotate 1.2.2; 16 found; start..end, strand, type, name):
     12..39      +  repeat_region  AAV2 ITR (fragment): inverted terminal repeat of adeno-associated virus serotype 2 inverted
     68..95      +  repeat_region  AAV2 ITR (fragment): inverted terminal repeat of adeno-associated virus serotype 2 inverted
    175..386     +  promoter       EF-1α core promoter: core promoter for human elongation factor EF-1α
    399..667     +  LTR            5' LTR (truncated): truncated 5' long terminal repeat (LTR) from human T-cell leukemia virus (HTLV) type 1
    737..3727    +  CDS            HECW2 (fragment): HECW2_HUMAN - Also known as KIAA1301, NEDL2. Experimental evidence at protein level: Swiss-Prot protein existence level 1. E3 ubiquitin-protein ligase that mediates ubiquitination of TP73. Acts to stabilize TP73 and enhance activation of transcription by TP73 (PubMed:12890487). Involved in the regulation of mitotic metaphase/anaphase transition (PubMed:24163370). From Homo sapiens (Human).
   3728..3768    +  intron         chimeric intron (fragment): chimera between introns from human β-globin and immunoglobulin heavy chain genes
   3777..3805    +  protein_bind   lox2272 (fragment): Cre-mediated recombination occurs in the 8-bp core sequence (GGATACTT). lox2272 sites are compatible with each other, but incompatible with loxP or loxN sites (Lee and Saito, 1988). Cre recombinase
   3885..3912    -  repeat_region  AAV2 ITR (fragment): inverted terminal repeat of adeno-associated virus serotype 2 inverted
   3941..3968    -  repeat_region  AAV2 ITR (fragment): inverted terminal repeat of adeno-associated virus serotype 2 inverted
   3984..4035    -  misc_feature   bom (fragment): basis of mobility region from pBR322
   4054..4509    +  rep_origin     f1 ori (sequence partly withheld): f1 bacteriophage origin of replication; arrow indicates direction of (+) strand synthesis
   4510..4559    -  misc_feature   bom (fragment): basis of mobility region from pBR322
   4661..4696    -  CDS            rop (fragment): Rop protein, which maintains plasmids at low copy number; rop
   4791..4895    +  promoter       AmpR promoter: bla
   4896..5756    +  CDS            AmpR: β-lactamase; bla; confers resistance to ampicillin, carbenicillin, and related antibiotics
   5927..6515    +  rep_origin     ori: high-copy-number ColE1/pMB1/pBR322/pUC origin of replication
>Addgene plasmid #244330 | pAAVLINK-EF1alpha-HA-5'-HECW2 | addgene full sequence | sequence record 491880 | Addgene NGS Result
CCTGCAGGCAGCTGCGCGCTCGCTCGCTCACTGAGGCCGCCCGGGCGTCGGGCGACCTTTGGTCGCCCGG
CCTCAGTGAGCGAGCGAGCGCGCAGAGAGGGAGTGGCCAACTCCATCACTAGGGGTTCCTGCGGCCGCAC
GCGTGGATCTGCGATCGCTCCGGTGCCCGTCAGTGGGCAGAGCGCACATCGCCCACAGTCCCCGAGAAGT
TGGGGGGAGGGGTCGGCAATTGAACGGGTGCCTAGAGAAGGTGGCGCGGGGTAAACTGGGAAAGTGATGT
CGTGTACTGGCTCCGCCTTTTTCCCGAGGGTGGGGGAGAACCGTATATAAGTGCAGTAGTCGCCGTGAAC
GTTCTTTTTCGCAACGGGTTTGCCGCCAGAACACAGCTGAAGCTTCGAGGGGCTCGCATCTCTCCTTCAC
GCGCCCGCCGCCCTACCTGAGGCCGCCATCCACGCCGGTTGAGTCGCGTTCTGCCGCCTCCCGCCTGTGG
TGCCTCCTGAACTGCGTCCGCCGTCTAGGTAAGTTTAAAGCTCAGGTCGAGACCGGGCCTTTGTCCGGCG
CTCCCTTGGAGCCTACCTAGACTCAGCCGGCTCTCCACGCTTTGCCTGACCCTGCTTGCTCAACTCTACG
TCTTTGTTTCGTTTTCTGTTCTGCGCCGTTACAGATCCAAGCTGTGACCGGCGCCTACCGTACGGCCACC
ATGTACCCTTATGACGTACCTGACTATGCTGGATCTGCTAGTTCAGCCCGGGAGCACCTGCTTTTTGTGA
GGCGTCGAAATCCCCAGATGCGGTACACATTGAGCCCAGAGAACCTCCAGAGCCTTGCCGCCCAGAGCTC
CATGCCAGAGAACATGACCCTGCAGCGGGCCAACAGCGACACCGACCTGGTGACTTCTGAGAGCCGCTCC
AGCTTAACTGCCAGCATGTACGAGTACACGCTGGGGCAAGCCCAGAACCTCATTATCTTCTGGGACATTA
AAGAGGAGGTGGACCCCAGTGATTGGATTGGACTTTATCATATAGATGAGAATTCTCCAGCCAACTTCTG
GGATTCTAAGAACAGGGGTGTGACTGGAACACAAAAAGGGCAAATTGTATGGAGAATTGAGCCTGGGCCC
TATTTCATGGAACCGGAGATAAAAATCTGTTTTAAATATTACCACGGCATTAGTGGAGCCCTGCGAGCCA
CGACCCCCTGCATCACCGTGAAGAACCCAGCTGTGATGATGGGGGCAGAAGGCATGGAGGGAGGTGCTTC
AGGAAACCTGCATTCTCGAAAACTTGTTAGCTTTACATTGTCAGATCTTAGGGCAGTTGGGCTAAAGAAA
GGGATGTTCTTCAATCCTGACCCTTATCTTAAGATGTCAATTCAGCCAGGAAAGAAGAGCAGTTTCCCCA
CCTGTGCCCACCACGGGCAGGAGAGACGGTCTACTATCATCAGTAACACCACCAATCCAATTTGGCACCG
AGAGAAATATTCCTTTTTTGCACTTCTTACTGATGTCTTAGAAATTGAAATTAAAGACAAATTTGCCAAG
AGCCGTCCCATCATCAAGCGTTTTCTGGGGAAACTAACCATTCCAGTCCAGAGGCTGCTGGAGCGACAAG
CCATCGGTGATCAAATGCTCAGCTACAACCTTGGCAGAAGGCTCCCAGCTGACCACGTGAGTGGGTACCT
CCAGTTTAAAGTGGAGGTTACGTCTTCTGTTCATGAAGATGCCTCTCCAGAAGCTGTTGGCACAATACTT
GGAGTCAATTCTGTGAATGGAGACTTAGGTAGCCCTTCCGATGACGAGGACATGCCAGGGAGCCATCACG
ACAGCCAGGTGTGCTCTAATGGGCCAGTTTCTGAGGACAGTGCTGCCGATGGAACCCCCAAGCATTCATT
CAGGACTAGCTCCACTCTGGAAATAGACACAGAGGAATTAACCTCTACGTCTTCAAGGACCTCACCTCCC
AGAGGACGTCAGGATTCACTCAATGATTACTTAGATGCTATCGAACACAATGGCCACTCCAGGCCAGGGA
CAGCGACCTGCTCTGAGAGGTCCATGGGTGCCTCTCCGAAACTGAGGAGTAGTTTTCCCACTGACACAAG
ACTCAATGCCATGCTTCATATTGATTCAGATGAAGAAGATCACGAGTTCCAGCAAGACCTGGGTTACCCA
TCTTCCTTGGAGGAGGAGGGAGGCCTGATCATGTTTAGCAGGGCATCCAGAGCTGATGATGGAAGCCTGA
CATCTCAGACAAAGCTGGAGGACAACCCTGTTGAGAATGAGGAAGCCTCCACACACGAAGCTGCTTCCTT
TGAGGATAAGCCAGAAAATCTTCCAGAGCTTGCAGAGAGCTCCTTACCTGCAGGCCCAGCCCCAGAGGAA
GGTGAAGGCGGCCCAGAGCCTCAACCCAGTGCTGACCAGGGCAGTGCTGAACTGTGTGGCTCTCAAGAGG
TAGATCAGCCCACAAGTGGCGCAGACACAGGGACTTCCGATGCATCAGGAGGAAGCCGAAGAGCCGTCAG
TGAGACCGAGTCTCTCGATCAGGGCTCTGAGCCTTCCCAGGTGTCCTCTGAAACAGAACCCAGTGATCCT
GCCAGGACAGAGAGTGTGAGCGAAGCCAGCACCAGGCCTGAGGGAGAGAGTGACCTGGAATGCGCTGACA
GCTCCTGCAATGAGAGTGTGACCACGCAGCTGTCCTCTGTGGACACACGGTGCTCCTCTCTTGAGAGCGC
ACGGTTTCCTGAAACCCCAGCCTTTTCTTCTCAGGAGGAGGAAGACGGAGCCTGTGCAGCAGAGCCCACC
AGCAGTGGCCCTGCCGAAGGGTCGCAGGAATCCGTGTGCACTGCTGGTTCTTTACCTGTGGTACAGGTGC
CCAGTGGGGAGGATGAAGGGCCAGGGGCAGAATCGGCCACTGTACCTGACCAGGAGGAGCTGGGGGAGGT
CTGGCAGCGGAGGGGGAGCCTGGAGGGAGCTGCAGCTGCTGCCGAGAGCCCACCGCAAGAAGAAGGCAGT
GCTGGGGAGGCCCAAGGCACCTGTGAAGGGGCAACTGCCCAGGAGGAGGGCGCTACTGGAGGTTCTCAAG
CCAACGGCCACCAGCCACTGCGATCACTACCTTCAGTGCGCAAGGATGTTAGCCGGTACCAGAGGGTGGA
CGAGGCTCTCCCACCAAACTGGGAGGCACGCATTGACAGCCACGGCAGGATCTTCTACGTGGATCACGTA
AACAGAACCACGACGTGGCAGCGACCGACAGCTCCCCCAGCCCCGCAGGTGCTGCAGAGATCTAACTCCA
TACAGCAAATGGAGCAGCTGAACCGGCGATATCAGAGTATCCGCAGAACCATGACCAATGAGAGGCCTGA
GGAAAATACCAATGCTATTGATGGGGCAGGGGAGGAAGCTGACTTTCACCAAGCCAGTGCAGATTTCCGA
CGGGAGAACATCCTGCCTCACTCTACCTCCAGATCCAGGATCACGTTGCTGTTACAGTCTCCCCCCGTGA
AGTTCCTCATCAGCCCAGAGTTCTTCACCGTGCTGCATTCTAACCCTAGTGCCTACCGCATGTTTACAAA
CAACACGTGTTTGAAGCACATGATCACCAAAGTCCGGAGGGACACCCACCACTTTGAACGCTACCAGCAT
AACCGCGACCTTGTGGGATTCCTCAACATGTTCGCGAACAAACAGCTAGAGCTGCCGTGGGGATGGGAAA
TGAAACATGATCACCAGGTAAGTATCAAGGTTACAAGACAGGTTTAAGGAGACCAATAAGCTATTATTCG
TATAGGATACTTTATACGAAGTTATTAAGTTATGGAGACCGGTGTGGCACGTGCGGACCGAGCGGCCGCA
GGAACCCCTAGTGATGGAGTTGGCCACTCCCTCTCTGCGCGCTCGCTCGCTCACTGAGGCCGGGCGACCA
AAGGTCGCCCGACGCCCGGGCGGCCTCAGTGAGCGAGCGAGCGCGCAGCTGCCTGCAGGGGCGCCTGATG
CGGTATTTTCTCCTTACGCATCTGTGCGGTATTTCACACCGCATA
[95 nt withheld, positions 4036-4130]
T
[46 nt withheld, positions 4132-4177]
C
[141 nt withheld, positions 4179-4319]
CCTTTGACGTTGGAGTCCACGTTCTTT
[37 nt withheld, positions 4347-4383]
ACTCTATCTCGGGCTATTCTTTTGATTTATAAGGGATTTTGCCGATTTCGGTCTATTGGTTAAAAAATGA
GCTGATTTAACAAAAATTTAACGCGAATTTTAACAAAATATTAACGTTTACAATTTTATGGTGCACTCTC
AGTACAATCTGCTCTGATGCCGCATAGTTAAGCCAGCCCCGACACCCGCCAACACCCGCTGACGCGCCCT
GACGGGCTTGTCTGCTCCCGGCATCCGCTTACAGACAAGCTGTGACCGTCTCCGGGAGCTGCATGTGTCA
GAGGTTTTCACCGTCATCACCGAAACGCGCGAGACGAAAGGGCCTCGTGATACGCCTATTTTTATAGGTT
AATGTCATGATAATAATGGTTTCTTAGACGTCAGGTGGCACTTTTCGGGGAAATGTGCGCGGAACCCCTA
TTTGTTTATTTTTCTAAATACATTCAAATATGTATCCGCTCATGAGACAATAACCCTGATAAATGCTTCA
ATAATATTGAAAAAGGAAGAGTATGAGTATTCAACATTTCCGTGTCGCCCTTATTCCCTTTTTTGCGGCA
TTTTGCCTTCCTGTTTTTGCTCACCCAGAAACGCTGGTGAAAGTAAAAGATGCTGAAGATCAGTTGGGTG
CACGAGTGGGTTACATCGAACTGGATCTCAACAGCGGTAAGATCCTTGAGAGTTTTCGCCCCGAAGAACG
TTTTCCAATGATGAGCACTTTTAAAGTTCTGCTATGTGGCGCGGTATTATCCCGTATTGACGCCGGGCAA
GAGCAACTCGGTCGCCGCATACACTATTCTCAGAATGACTTGGTTGAGTACTCACCAGTCACAGAAAAGC
ATCTTACGGATGGCATGACAGTAAGAGAATTATGCAGTGCTGCCATAACCATGAGTGATAACACTGCGGC
CAACTTACTTCTGACAACGATCGGAGGACCGAAGGAGCTAACCGCTTTTTTGCACAACATGGGGGATCAT
GTAACTCGCCTTGATCGTTGGGAACCGGAGCTGAATGAAGCCATACCAAACGACGAGCGTGACACCACGA
TGCCTGTAGCAATGGCAACAACGTTGCGCAAACTATTAACTGGCGAACTACTTACTCTAGCTTCCCGGCA
ACAATTAATAGACTGGATGGAGGCGGATAAAGTTGCAGGACCACTTCTGCGCTCGGCCCTTCCGGCTGGC
TGGTTTATTGCTGATAAATCTGGAGCCGGTGAGCGTGGGTCTCGCGGTATCATTGCAGCACTGGGGCCAG
ATGGTAAGCCCTCCCGTATCGTAGTTATCTACACGACGGGGAGTCAGGCAACTATGGATGAACGAAATAG
ACAGATCGCTGAGATAGGTGCCTCACTGATTAAGCATTGGTAACTGTCAGACCAAGTTTACTCATATATA
CTTTAGATTGATTTAAAACTTCATTTTTAATTTAAAAGGATCTAGGTGAAGATCCTTTTTGATAATCTCA
TGACCAAAATCCCTTAACGTGAGTTTTCGTTCCACTGAGCGTCAGACCCCGTAGAAAAGATCAAAGGATC
TTCTTGAGATCCTTTTTTTCTGCGCGTAATCTGCTGCTTGCAAACAAAAAAACCACCGCTACCAGCGGTG
GTTTGTTTGCCGGATCAAGAGCTACCAACTCTTTTTCCGAAGGTAACTGGCTTCAGCAGAGCGCAGATAC
CAAATACTGTTCTTCTAGTGTAGCCGTAGTTAGGCCACCACTTCAAGAACTCTGTAGCACCGCCTACATA
CCTCGCTCTGCTAATCCTGTTACCAGTGGCTGCTGCCAGTGGCGATAAGTCGTGTCTTACCGGGTTGGAC
TCAAGACGATAGTTACCGGATAAGGCGCAGCGGTCGGGCTGAACGGGGGGTTCGTGCACACAGCCCAGCT
TGGAGCGAACGACCTACACCGAACTGAGATACCTACAGCGTGAGCTATGAGAAAGCGCCACGCTTCCCGA
AGGGAGAAAGGCGGACAGGTATCCGGTAAGCGGCAGGGTCGGAACAGGAGAGCGCACGAGGGAGCTTCCA
GGGGGAAACGCCTGGTATCTTTATAGTCCTGTCGGGTTTCGCCACCTCTGACTTGAGCGTCGATTTTTGT
GATGCTCGTCAGGGGGGCGGAGCCTATGGAAAAACGCCAGCAACGCGGCCTTTTTACGGTTCCTGGCCTT
TTGCTGGCCTTTTGCTCACATGT
